Addgene plasmid #108031: BMR1_02g00700-bio-His
Purpose: Expresses enzymatically monobiotinylated full-length BMR1_02g00700 ectodomain with no N-linked glycans upon cotransfection with BirA in mammalian cells. Contains a C-terminal rat Cd4 d3+4 tag.
Depositing lab: Gavin Wright. Depositing organization: Wellcome Sanger Institute. Publication: A library of recombinant Babesia microti cell surface and secreted proteins for diagnostics discovery and reverse vaccinology. Elton CM, Rodriguez M, Ben Mamoun C, Lobo CA, Wright GJ. Int J Parasitol. 2019 Feb;49(2):115-125. doi: 10.1016/j.ijpara.2018.10.003. Epub 2018 Oct 24. PubMed 30367868.
Backbone
  Vector backbone: pTT3
  Backbone manufacturer: Yves Durocher
  Backbone size w/o insert (bp): 6670
  Modifications to backbone: Addition of CD4, biotinylation sequence, 6xhis tags
  Vector type: Mammalian Expression
Growth in bacteria
  Bacterial resistance: Ampicillin, 100 μg/mL
  Growth temperature: 37°C
  Growth strain: DH5alpha
  Copy number: High Copy
Gene/Insert
  Gene/Insert name: BMR1_02g00700
  Species: B. microti
  Insert size (bp): 972
  Mutation: all potential N-linked glycosylation sites (N-X-S/T, where X is not proline) were systematically removed by substituting alanine for serine/threonine at these sites.
  Promoter: CMV
  Tag / fusion protein: ratCD4d3+4,biotinylation sequence, 6xHis (C terminal on backbone)
  Cloning method: Restriction Enzyme; 5′ cloning site NotI (not destroyed); 3′ cloning site AscI (not destroyed)
  Sequencing primers: 5′ CMV-F; 3′ EBVori-F (5'-CCACTCAGTGTTGGCAAATG-3')
Resource information
  A portion of this plasmid was derived from a plasmid made by: Made by gene synthesis. pTT3 was obtained from Yves Durocher, National Research Council of Canada
Terms and licenses: Academic/Nonprofit Terms; Industry Terms: Not Available to Industry
How to cite: BMR1_02g00700-bio-His was a gift from Gavin Wright (Addgene plasmid # 108031 ; http://n2t.net/addgene:108031 ; RRID:Addgene_108031)
