[The description below was written by a language model from this plasmid's Addgene catalogue record and pLannotate feature annotations shown in this document.]
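Description:
BMR1_02g00700-bio-His is a mammalian expression plasmid built on the pTT3 backbone for transient production of a soluble, secreted form of a Babesia microti protein. It is maintained in E. coli through a high-copy ColE1/pUC-type origin with ampicillin selection (AmpR), and it carries a fragment of the Epstein-Barr virus oriP, an element that supports episomal retention in cells expressing EBNA1. Short lac and tet promoter remnants near the bacterial origin appear to be backbone carry-over with no role in expression.

Transcription is driven by the CMV immediate-early enhancer and promoter. Downstream of these, adenovirus-derived leader and splice sequences and a chimeric intron fragment are annotated; a reverse-strand match to adenoviral terminal protein falls in this same region and is probably just this leader sequence. Transcripts terminate at a rabbit β-globin polyadenylation signal. The open reading frame begins with a fragment of a mouse immunoglobulin heavy chain signal sequence that directs secretion. The gene-synthesised 972 bp BMR1_02g00700 ectodomain, cloned between NotI and AscI sites, is not itself annotated but would occupy the gap between the signal sequence and the tag. All potential N-linked glycosylation sequons in it were removed by replacing the serine or threonine with alanine. It is fused at the C-terminus to rat Cd4 domains 3 and 4, a biotinylation acceptor sequence and a 6xHis tag; only the Cd4 portion is picked up in the feature table.

Cotransfection with a BirA biotin ligase plasmid yields enzymatically monobiotinylated protein, which allows oriented capture on streptavidin, while the His tag permits purification. The construct belongs to a library of recombinant B. microti cell surface and secreted proteins assembled for diagnostics discovery and reverse vaccinology.
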