Features (pLannotate 1.2.2; 18 found; start..end, strand, type, name):
      7..386     +  enhancer       CMV enhancer: human cytomegalovirus immediate early enhancer
    388..587     +  promoter       CMV promoter: human cytomegalovirus (CMV) immediate early promoter
    655..693     +  misc_feature   Ad SA (fragment): adenovirus major late transcript splice acceptor (Friedrich and Soriano, 1991)
    726..935     -  CDS            PTP (fragment): TERM_ADE02 - Experimental evidence at protein level: Swiss-Prot protein existence level 1. Protein covalently bound to the viral DNA that acts as a primer for viral genomic replication by DNA strand displacement. Assembles on the viral origin of replication in an initiation complex with viral polymerase, DBP, host NFIA and host POU2F1/OCT1. During initiation, the polymerase covalently couples the first dCTP with Ser- 580 of pTP. The terminal protein stimulates the template activity over 20 fold compared to protein-free templates. Neo-synthesized viral genomes are linked to two preterminal prot
    966..1055    +  intron         chimeric intron (fragment): chimera between introns from adenovirus and immunoglobulin heavy chain genes
   1074..1120    +  CDS            IgH signal sequence (fragment): signal sequence from the mouse immunoglobulin heavy chain variable region
   2154..2714    +  CDS            Cd4 (fragment): CD4_RAT - Experimental evidence at protein level: Swiss-Prot protein existence level 1. Integral membrane glycoprotein that plays an essential role in the immune response and serves multiple functions in responses against both external and internal offenses. In T-cells, functions primarily as a coreceptor for MHC class II molecule:peptide complex. The antigens presented by class II peptides are derived from extracellular proteins while class I peptides are derived from cytosolic proteins. Interacts simultaneously with the T-cell receptor (TCR) and the MHC class II presented by antigen presenti
   2874..2929    +  polyA_signal   β-globin poly(A) signal: rabbit β-globin polyadenylation signal (Gil and Proudfoot, 1987)
   3443..5124    -  rep_origin     oriP (fragment): Epstein-Barr virus oriP replication origin (Yates et al., 2000)
   5251..5355    +  promoter       AmpR promoter: bla
   5356..6216    +  CDS            AmpR: β-lactamase; bla; confers resistance to ampicillin, carbenicillin, and related antibiotics
   6387..6975    +  rep_origin     ori: high-copy-number ColE1/pMB1/pBR322/pUC origin of replication
   7158..7250    +  CDS            lacI (fragment): lac repressor; lacI; The lac repressor binds to the lac operator to inhibit transcription in E. coli. This inhibition can be relieved by adding lactose or isopropyl-β-D-thiogalactopyranoside (IPTG).
   7263..7284    +  protein_bind   CAP binding site: CAP binding activates transcription in the presence of cAMP. E. coli catabolite activator protein
   7299..7329    +  promoter       lac promoter: promoter for the E. coli lac operon
   7337..7353    +  protein_bind   lac operator: The lac repressor binds to the lac operator to inhibit transcription in E. coli. This inhibition can be relieved by adding lactose or isopropyl-β-D-thiogalactopyranoside (IPTG). lac repressor encoded by lacI
   7423..7439    +  promoter       tet promoter (fragment): E. coli promoter for tetracycline efflux protein gene
   7449..7474    -  CDS            bla(M) (fragment): β-lactamase lacking the signal sequence; bla(M); allows cytosolic expression of β-lactamase
>Addgene plasmid #108031 | BMR1_02g00700-bio-His | addgene full sequence | sequence record 210754 | Addgene NGS Result
CATGTTGACATTGATTATTGACTAGTTATTAATAGTAATCAATTACGGGGTCATTAGTTCATAGCCCATA
TATGGAGTTCCGCGTTACATAACTTACGGTAAATGGCCCGCCTGGCTGACCGCCCAACGACCCCCGCCCA
TTGACGTCAATAATGACGTATGTTCCCATAGTAACGCCAATAGGGACTTTCCATTGACGTCAATGGGTGG
AGTATTTACGGTAAACTGCCCACTTGGCAGTACATCAAGTGTATCATATGCCAAGTCCGCCCCCTATTGA
CGTCAATGACGGTAAATGGCCCGCCTGGCATTATGCCCAGTACATGACCTTACGGGACTTTCCTACTTGG
CAGTACATCTACGTATTAGTCATCGCTATTACCATGGTGATGCGGTTTTGGCAGTACACCAATGGGCGTG
GATAGCGGTTTGACTCACGGGGATTTCCAAGTCTCCACCCCATTGACGTCAATGGGAGTTTGTTTTGGCA
CCAAAATCAACGGGACTTTCCAAAATGTCGTAATAACCCCGCCCCGTTGACGCAAATGGGCGGTAGGCGT
GTACGGTGGGAGGTCTATATAAGCAGAGCTCGTTTAGTGAACCGTCAGATCCTCACTCTCTTCCGCATCG
CTGTCTGCGAGGGCCAGCTGTTGGGCTCGCGGTTGAGGACAAACTCTTCGCGGTCTTTCCAGTACTCTTG
GATCGGAAACCCGTCGGCCTCCGAACGGTACTCCGCCACCGAGGGACCTGAGCGAGTCCGCATCGACCGG
ATCGGAAAACCTCTCGAGAAAGGCGTCTAACCAGTCACAGTCGCAAGGTAGGCTGAGCACCGTGGCGGGC
GGCAGCGGGTGGCGGTCGGGGTTGTTTCTGGCGGAGGTGCTGCTGATGATGTAATTAAAGTAGGCGGTCT
TGAGACGGCGGATGGTCGAGGTGAGGTGTGGCAGGCTTGAGATCCAGCTGTTGGGGTGAGTACTCCCTCT
CAAAAGCGGGCATTACTTCTGCGCTAAGATTGTCAGTTTCCAAAAACGAGGAGGATTTGATATTCACCTG
GCCCGATCTGGCCATACACTTGAGTGACAATGACATCCACTTTGCCTTTCTCTCCACAGGTGTCCACTCC
CAGGTCCAAGTTTGCCACCATGGAGTTTCAGACCCAGGTACTCATGTCCCTGCTGCTCTGCATGTCTGGT
GCGGCCGCCAACATCAACGAGGTGCTGGAAAGCTGCTTCGTGGTGCCCAAGTACATCTGTATCGCCCAGG
GCGACAAGTACAACATCCTGGGCCTGAACCCCGCCGAGATCGGCCTGATCGCTTGGTGGGCCTTCGACCA
CAGCATCATCCTGGACAGCACCGCCCACGCCAACCACCTGAACCAGAAGTTCCCTCACGGCCCTCCAGCC
CTGGGCCACGGACACAGCCTGCACATCATCAGCAGCTTCAGCCCCCTGAAGATCAGCCTGCGGAACCCTG
CCGCCATCCGGAACTTCGCCGTGTCCTTCTGGCTGTACCTGCTGACCAACAGCGCCCTGTACTTCAGCAA
CCTGATCAGCAAGGGCAACTACAACAGCCAGACCTTCACCATCATGCTGTACCCCGACAACCGGCTGAGC
GTGCGGATCAGCACCGAGACAAACGTGGCCGAGGGCATCCCCAGCAACAGCCGGCTGCCTACCCTGCGGT
GGACCTTCGTGACCGTGGCCGTGTCTAACTACCGGCTGGAAATCTACATCAATGGCGCCCTGGACAACTT
CCTGATCCTGGATAGCCTGCCCGTGTCCAACGACGAGCAGCTGGTCATCGGCCCCTTCAACAGCCCCAGC
TACCAGGCCTACATGGACGAGCTGAAAATCTATAACCACAAGCTGCCCAGCCACTACATCAGCTCCATGA
GCAACGTGGGACTGACCGGCTTCGCCCCCAACCTGGCCGTGGTCGTGGGCTGCCACAAGTGCAAGTTCAA
TGAGGCCAAGAAGCCTGGCTTCTGCCCCGAGAACTACTTCCTGTGCACCACCGAGCAGATCTATATCTAC
GCCGCCCACATTGCCAGAGTGAACGGCTGGCTGCTGGGCAACGACCAGATCTGGCACAGCGACACCGTGC
CCCTGGATAAGAGCGAAGAAAGACTGAGCCTGTGCTGCGCCAAGGACTACAGCGGCGCGCCGTCGACCTC
CATCACGGCCTATAAGAGTGAGGGGGAGTCAGCGGAGTTCTCCTTCCCACTCAACCTTGGAGAGGAAAGC
CTGCAGGGAGAGTTGAGATGGAAGGCAGAGAAGGCTCCTTCTTCCCAGTCCTGGATCACCTTCTCCCTAA
AGAACCAAAAGGTGTCTGTGCAGAAGTCTACTAGCAACCCCAAGTTCCAGCTGTCCGAAACGCTCCCACT
CACCCTTCAGATACCCCAGGTCTCCCTTCAGTTTGCTGGTTCTGGCAACCTGACCCTGACTCTGGACAGA
GGGATACTGTATCAGGAAGTGAACCTGGTGGTGATGAAAGTGACTCAGCCCGACAGCAACACTTTGACCT
GTGAGGTGATGGGACCCACCTCACCCAAGATGAGACTGATCTTGAAGCAGGAGAATCAGGAGGCCAGGGT
CTCCAGGCAGGAGAAAGTGATTCAAGTGCAGGCCCCTGAAGCAGGGGTGTGGCAATGTCTACTGAGTGAA
GGTGAAGAGGTCAAGATGGACTCCAAGATCCAGGTTTTATCCAAAGGGTTGAATTCCGGCAGCCTGCACC
ACATCCTGGACGCCCAGAAGATGCTGTGGAACCACAGGGACAGGAACCTGCCTCCTCTGGCCCCTCTGGG
CCCCCACCACCATCACCACCATTGAGTCTAGACACGTGATTAATTAAGGATCCCCCGACCTCGACCTCTG
GCTAATAAAGGAAATTTATTTTCATTGCAATAGTGTGTTGGAATTTTTTGTGTCTCTCACTCGGAAGGAC
ATATGGGAGGGCAAATCATTTGGTCGAGATCCCTCGGAGATCTCTAGCTAGAGGATCGATCCCCGCCCCG
GACGAACTAAACCTGACTACGACATCTCTGCCCCTTCTTCGCGGGGCAGTGCATGTAATCCCTTCAGTTG
GTTGGTACAACTTGCCAACTGGGCCCTGTTCCACATGTGACACGGGGGGGGACCAAACACAAAGGGGTTC
TCTGACTGTAGTTGACATCCTTATAAATGGATGTGCACATTTGCCAACACTGAGTGGCTTTCATCCTGGA
GCAGACTTTGCAGTCTGTGGACTGCAACACAACATTGCCTTTATGTGTAACTCTTGGCTGAAGCTCTTAC
ACCAATGCTGGGGGACATGTACCTCCCAGGGGCCCAGGAAGACTACGGGAGGCTACACCAACGTCAATCA
GAGGGGCCTGTGTAGCTACCGATAAGCGGACCCTCAAGAGGGCATTAGCAATAGTGTTTATAAGGCCCCC
TTGTTAACCCTAAACGGGTAGCATATGCTTCCCGGGTAGTAGTATATACTATCCAGACTAACCCTAATTC
AATAGCATATGTTACCCAACGGGAAGCATATGCTATCGAATTAGGGTTAGTAAAAGGGTCCTAAGGAACA
GCGATATCTCCCACCCCATGAGCTGTCACGGTTTTATTTACATGGGGTCAGGATTCCACGAGGGTAGTGA
ACCATTTTAGTCACAAGGGCAGTGGCTGAAGATCAAGGAGCGGGCAGTGAACTCTCCTGAATCTTCGCCT
GCTTCTTCATTCTCCTTCGTTTAGCTAATAGAATAACTGCTGAGTTGTGAACAGTAAGGTGTATGTGAGG
TGCTCGAAAACAAGGTTTCAGGTGACGCCCCCAGAATAAAATTTGGACGGGGGGTTCAGTGGTGGCATTG
TGCTATGACACCAATATAACCCTCACAAACCCCTTGGGCAATAAATACTAGTGTAGGAATGAAACATTCT
GAATATCTTTAACAATAGAAATCCATGGGGTGGGGACAAGCCGTAAAGACTGGATGTCCATCTCACACGA
ATTTATGGCTATGGGCAACACATAATCCTAGTGCAATATGATACTGGGGTTATTAAGATGTGTCCCAGGC
AGGGACCAAGACAGGTGAACCATGTTGTTACACTCTATTTGTAACAAGGGGAAAGAGAGTGGACGCCGAC
AGCAGCGGACTCCACTGGTTGTCTCTAACACCCCCGAAAATTAAACGGGGCTCCACGCCAATGGGGCCCA
TAAACAAAGACAAGTGGCCACTCTTTTTTTTGAAATTGTGGAGTGGGGGCACGCGTCAGCCCCCACACGC
CGCCCTGCGGTTTTGGACTGTAAAATAAGGGTGTAATAACTTGGCTGATTGTAACCCCGCTAACCACTGC
GGTCAAACCACTTGCCCACAAAACCACTAATGGCACCCCGGGGAATACCTGCATAAGTAGGTGGGCGGGC
CAAGATAGGGGCGCGATTGCTGCGATCTGGAGGACAAATTACACACACTTGCGCCTGAGCGCCAAGCACA
GGGTTGTTGGTCCTCATATTCACGAGGTCGCTGAGAGCACGGTGGGCTAATGTTGCCATGGGTAGCATAT
ACTACCCAAATATCTGGATAGCATATGCTATCCTAATCTATATCTGGGTAGCATAGGCTATCCTAATCTA
TATCTGGGTAGCATATGCTATCCTAATCTATATCTGGGTAGTATATGCTATCCTAATTTATATCTGGGTA
GCATAGGCTATCCTAATCTATATCTGGGTAGCATATGCTATCCTAATCTATATCTGGGTAGTATATGCTA
TCCTAATCTGTATCCGGGTAGCATATGCTATCCTAATAGAGATTAGGGTAGTATATGCTATCCTAATTTA
TATCTGGGTAGCATATACTACCCAAATATCTGGATAGCATATGCTATCCTAATCTATATCTGGGTAGCAT
ATGCTATCCTAATCTATATCTGGGTAGCATAGGCTATCCTAATCTATATCTGGGTAGCATATGCTATCCT
AATCTATATCTGGGTAGTATATGCTATCCTAATTTATATCTGGGTAGCATAGGCTATCCTAATCTATATC
TGGGTAGCATATGCTATCCTAATCTATATCTGGGTAGTATATGCTATCCTAATCTGTATCCGGGTAGCAT
ATGCTATCCTCATGATAAGCTGTCAAACATGAGAATTTTCTTGAAGACGAAAGGGCCTCGTGATACGCCT
ATTTTTATAGGTTAATGTCATGATAATAATGGTTTCTTAGACGTCAGGTGGCACTTTTCGGGGAAATGTG
CGCGGAACCCCTATTTGTTTATTTTTCTAAATACATTCAAATATGTATCCGCTCATGAGACAATAACCCT
GATAAATGCTTCAATAATATTGAAAAAGGAAGAGTATGAGTATTCAACATTTCCGTGTCGCCCTTATTCC
CTTTTTTGCGGCATTTTGCCTTCCTGTTTTTGCTCACCCAGAAACGCTGGTGAAAGTAAAAGATGCTGAA
GATCAGTTGGGTGCACGAGTGGGTTACATCGAACTGGATCTCAACAGCGGTAAGATCCTTGAGAGTTTTC
GCCCCGAAGAACGTTTTCCAATGATGAGCACTTTTAAAGTTCTGCTATGTGGCGCGGTATTATCCCGTGT
TGACGCCGGGCAAGAGCAACTCGGTCGCCGCATACACTATTCTCAGAATGACTTGGTTGAGTACTCACCA
GTCACAGAAAAGCATCTTACGGATGGCATGACAGTAAGAGAATTATGCAGTGCTGCCATAACCATGAGTG
ATAACACTGCGGCCAACTTACTTCTGACAACGATCGGAGGACCGAAGGAGCTAACCGCTTTTTTGCACAA
CATGGGGGATCATGTAACTCGCCTTGATCGTTGGGAACCGGAGCTGAATGAAGCCATACCAAACGACGAG
CGTGACACCACGATGCCTGCAGCAATGGCAACAACGTTGCGCAAACTATTAACTGGCGAACTACTTACTC
TAGCTTCCCGGCAACAATTAATAGACTGGATGGAGGCGGATAAAGTTGCAGGACCACTTCTGCGCTCGGC
CCTTCCGGCTGGCTGGTTTATTGCTGATAAATCTGGAGCCGGTGAGCGTGGGTCTCGCGGTATCATTGCA
GCACTGGGGCCAGATGGTAAGCCCTCCCGTATCGTAGTTATCTACACGACGGGGAGTCAGGCAACTATGG
ATGAACGAAATAGACAGATCGCTGAGATAGGTGCCTCACTGATTAAGCATTGGTAACTGTCAGACCAAGT
TTACTCATATATACTTTAGATTGATTTAAAACTTCATTTTTAATTTAAAAGGATCTAGGTGAAGATCCTT
TTTGATAATCTCATGACCAAAATCCCTTAACGTGAGTTTTCGTTCCACTGAGCGTCAGACCCCGTAGAAA
AGATCAAAGGATCTTCTTGAGATCCTTTTTTTCTGCGCGTAATCTGCTGCTTGCAAACAAAAAAACCACC
GCTACCAGCGGTGGTTTGTTTGCCGGATCAAGAGCTACCAACTCTTTTTCCGAAGGTAACTGGCTTCAGC
AGAGCGCAGATACCAAATACTGTTCTTCTAGTGTAGCCGTAGTTAGGCCACCACTTCAAGAACTCTGTAG
CACCGCCTACATACCTCGCTCTGCTAATCCTGTTACCAGTGGCTGCTGCCAGTGGCGATAAGTCGTGTCT
TACCGGGTTGGACTCAAGACGATAGTTACCGGATAAGGCGCAGCGGTCGGGCTGAACGGGGGGTTCGTGC
ACACAGCCCAGCTTGGAGCGAACGACCTACACCGAACTGAGATACCTACAGCGTGAGCTATGAGAAAGCG
CCACGCTTCCCGAAGGGAGAAAGGCGGACAGGTATCCGGTAAGCGGCAGGGTCGGAACAGGAGAGCGCAC
GAGGGAGCTTCCAGGGGGAAACGCCTGGTATCTTTATAGTCCTGTCGGGTTTCGCCACCTCTGACTTGAG
CGTCGATTTTTGTGATGCTCGTCAGGGGGGCGGAGCCTATGGAAAAACGCCAGCAACGCGGCCTTTTTAC
GGTTCCTGGCCTTTTGCTGGCCTTTTGCTCACATGTTCTTTCCTGCGTTATCCCCTGATTCTGTGGATAA
CCGTATTACCGCCTTTGAGTGAGCTGATACCGCTCGCCGCAGCCGAACGACCGAGCGCAGCGAGTCAGTG
AGCGAGGAAGCGGAAGAGCGCCCAATACGCAAACCGCCTCTCCCCGCGCGTTGGCCGATTCATTAATGCA
GCTGGCACGACAGGTTTCCCGACTGGAAAGCGGGCAGTGAGCGCAACGCAATTAATGTGAGTTAGCTCAC
TCATTAGGCACCCCAGGCTTTACACTTTATGCTTCCGGCTCGTATGTTGTGTGGAATTGTGAGCGGATAA
CAATTTCACACAGGAAACAGCTATGACCATGATTACGCCAAGCTCTAGCTAGAGGTCGACCAATTCTCAT
GTTTGACAGCTTATCATCGCAGATCCGGGCAACGTTGTTGCCATTGCTGCAGGCGCAGAACTGGTAGGTA
TGGAAGATCTATACATTGAATCAATATTGGCAATTAGCCATATTAGTCATTGGTTATATAGCATAAATCA
ATATTGGCTATTGGCCATTGCATACGTTGTATCTATATCATAATATGTACATTTATATTGGCTCATGTCC
AATATGACCGC
